>Addgene plasmid #8900 | tet H-ras val12 | addgene partial sequence | sequence record 17441 | 8900 with T7
ACATGATAAGATACATTGATGAGTTTGGACAAACCACAACTAGAATGCAGTGAAAAAAATGCTTTATTTG
TGAAATTTGTGATGCTATTGCTTTATTTGTAACCATTATAAGCTGCAATAAACAAGTTAACAACAACAAT
TGCATTCATTTTATGTTTCAGGTTCAGGGGGAGGTGTGGGAGGTTTTTTAAAGCAAGTAAAACCTCTACA
AATGTGGTATGGCTGATTATGATCTCTAGTCAAGGCACTATACATCAAATATTCCTTATTAACCCCTTTA
CAAATTAAAAAGCTAAAGGTACACAATTTTTGAGCATAGTTATTAATAGCAGACACTCTATGCCTGTGTG
GAGTAAGAAAAAACAGTATGTTATGATTATAACTGTTATGCCTACTTATAAAGGTTACAGAATATTTTTC
CATAATTTTCTTGTATAGCAGTGCAGCTTTTTCCTTTGTGGTGTAAATAGCAAAGCAAGCAAGAGTTCTA
TTACTAAACACAGCATGACTCAAAAAACTTAGCAATTCTGAAGGAAAGTCCTTGGGGTCTTCTACCTTTC
TCTTCTTTTTTGGAGGAGTAGAATGTTGAGAGTCAGCAGTAGCCTCATCATCACTAGATGGCATTTCTTC
TGAGCAAAACAGGTTTTCCTCATTAAAGGCATTCCACCACTGCTCCCATTCATCAGTTCCATAGGTTGGA
ATCTAAAATACACA
