[The description below was written by a language model from this plasmid's Addgene catalogue record.]
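Description:
tet H-ras val12 is a mammalian expression plasmid built on the pBluescript KS cloning backbone, carrying a tetracycline-regulated cassette for the oncogenic G12V mutant of human HRAS. It is maintained in E. coli as a high-copy plasmid under ampicillin selection. The record lists no mammalian selection marker, and no feature table is available, so element positions and other backbone details cannot be confirmed beyond the catalogue fields.

According to the depositor's description, the payload has three parts: about 350 bp of Tet operator repeats joined to a CMV minimal promoter, an approximately 1.8 kb rasVal12 fragment, and SV40 splice and polyadenylation sequences for transcript processing. The minimal promoter has little activity on its own, so transcription depends on a tetracycline-controlled transactivator binding the operators. That transactivator is not encoded here and must be supplied separately, making HRAS G12V expression switchable with tetracycline or doxycycline. The "Tet-op promoter" entered in the tag field is this regulatory element rather than a protein fusion. The Ras fragment was taken from an earlier Ras expression plasmid and cloned between SalI and NotI sites, both retained. The catalogue gives an insert size of 2.7 kb, while the comments state that the whole cassette of about 3.05 kb, including regulatory elements, can be released with NotI. This is convenient for isolating vector-free DNA, for example for transgenesis, although the record does not state this purpose.

The associated publication concerns the requirement for oncogenic Ras in tumour maintenance, consistent with use of this construct for inducible, reversible expression of activated HRAS in mammalian systems.
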