Addgene plasmid #8900: tet H-ras val12
Depositing lab: Lynda Chin. Depositing organization: Dana-Farber Cancer Institute. Publication: Essential role for oncogenic Ras in tumour maintenance. Chin L, Tam A, Pomerantz J, Wong M, Holash J, Bardeesy N, Shen Q, O'Hagan R, Pantginis J, Zhou H, Horner JW, Cordon-Cardo C, Yancopoulos GD, DePinho RA. Nature. 1999 Jul 29. 400(6743):468-72. 10.1038/22788 PubMed 10440378.
Backbone
  Vector backbone: pBluescript KS
  Backbone size w/o insert (bp): 3350
  Vector type: Mammalian Expression
Growth in bacteria
  Bacterial resistance: Ampicillin, 100 μg/mL
  Growth temperature: 37°C
  Growth strain: DH5alpha
  Copy number: High Copy
Gene/Insert
  Gene/Insert name: ras val12 (alt names: ras; H-ras)
  Species: H. sapiens (human)
  Insert size (bp): 2700
  Mutation: G12V
  Entrez Gene: HRAS (a.k.a. C-BAS/HAS, C-H-RAS, C-HA-RAS1, CTLO, H-RASIDX, HAMSV, HRAS1, RASH1, p21ras)
  Tag / fusion protein: Tet-op promoter (N terminal on backbone)
  Cloning method: Restriction Enzyme; 5′ cloning site SalI (not destroyed); 3′ cloning site NotI (not destroyed)
  Sequencing primers: 5′ T7
Resource information
  A portion of this plasmid was derived from a plasmid made by: RasV12 was isolated from a fragment of pRIPI-cH-Ras, a gift of Shimon Efrat.
Terms and licenses: Academic/Nonprofit Terms; Industry Terms: Not Available to Industry
Depositor comments: The construct is composed of the following elements: 1) 350bp Tet-operators with CMV minimal promoter, 2) 1.8kb rasVal12, 3) SV40 splice and polyadenylation sequences. The entire 3050bp insert containing rasV12 and regulatory elements can be released with NotI. See author's map for more information.
How to cite: tet H-ras val12 was a gift from Lynda Chin (Addgene plasmid # 8900 ; http://n2t.net/addgene:8900 ; RRID:Addgene_8900)
